Addgene plasmid #134455: pHCL151
Purpose: TetR, lacI-Plac-ssdsbA-mscarN, Integrative plasmid for the expression of fully-screted prey. N-terminal mScarlet-I fusion.
Depositing lab: Thomas Bernhardt. Depositing organization: Harvard Medical School. Publication: A PopZ-Linked Apical Recruitment Assay for Studying Protein-Protein Interactions in the Bacterial Cell Envelope. Lim HC, Bernhardt TG. Mol Microbiol. 2019 Sep 24. doi: 10.1111/mmi.14391. PubMed 31550057.
Backbone
  Vector backbone: pMT178
  Vector type: Bacterial Expression
Growth in bacteria
  Bacterial resistance: Tetracycline, 10 μg/mL
  Growth temperature: 37°C
  Growth strain: DH5a(lpir)
  Growth instructions: 7.5 ug/ml tetracycline works optimally for selection.
  Copy number: Low Copy
Gene/Insert
  Gene/Insert name: linker-mScarlet-I for C-terminal fusion
  Promoter: plac
  Cloning method: Restriction Enzyme; 5′ cloning site BamHI (not destroyed); 3′ cloning site HindIII (not destroyed)
  Sequencing primers: 5′ ACACTTTATGCTTCCGGCTC; 3′ GACGAAAGTGATTGCGCCTACC
Terms and licenses: Academic/Nonprofit Terms; Industry Terms: Not Available to Industry
How to cite: pHCL151 was a gift from Thomas Bernhardt (Addgene plasmid # 134455 ; http://n2t.net/addgene:134455 ; RRID:Addgene_134455)
