[The description below was written by a language model from this plasmid's Addgene catalogue record and pLannotate feature annotations shown in this document.]
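Description:
pHCL151 is a low-copy bacterial expression plasmid built on the pMT178 backbone and designed for single-copy chromosomal integration in E. coli. It replicates from the R6K γ origin, which depends on the pi initiator protein and therefore restricts propagation to pir-carrying hosts such as the listed DH5α(λpir) strain. In other strains the plasmid cannot replicate and is retained only by integrating through its phage HK022 attP site, a reaction catalysed by HK022 integrase, which is not annotated on this plasmid. Selection is by tetracycline, conferred by the tetA efflux pump together with its repressor tetR and the overlapping tetR/tetA promoters.

The payload is an IPTG-inducible cassette. A plasmid-borne lacI gene with its own promoter sits upstream of a CAP binding site, lac promoter and lac operator. The annotation also detects a T7 promoter, a second lac operator and the T7 gene 10 ribosome binding site immediately before the coding region, although the catalogue names only Plac as the promoter. The open reading frame begins with a short DsbA fragment, corresponding to the DsbA signal sequence (ssDsbA) that directs export to the periplasm. It is followed by the monomeric red fluorescent protein mScarlet-I and then the λ tL3 terminator. Retained BamHI and HindIII sites allow a protein of interest to be cloned in. The record is inconsistent about orientation, calling the construct an N-terminal mScarlet-I fusion in one field and a linker-mScarlet-I for C-terminal fusion in another. The feature order places mScarlet-I directly after the signal peptide.

According to the record, the plasmid expresses fully secreted "prey" proteins in a PopZ-linked apical recruitment assay for studying protein-protein interactions in the bacterial cell envelope.
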