Features (pLannotate 1.2.2; 16 found; start..end, strand, type, name):
      1..19      +  promoter       T7 promoter: promoter for bacteriophage T7 RNA polymerase
     20..44      +  protein_bind   lac operator: The lac repressor binds to the lac operator to inhibit transcription in E. coli. This inhibition can be relieved by adding lactose or isopropyl-β-D-thiogalactopyranoside (IPTG). lac repressor encoded by lacI
     59..81      +  RBS            RBS: efficient ribosome binding site from bacteriophage T7 gene 10 (Olins and Rangwala, 1989)
     89..158     +  CDS            DsbA (fragment): bacterial periplasmic oxidoreductase; dsbA
    164..859     +  CDS            mScarlet-I: mScarlet-I is a basic (constitutively fluorescent) red fluorescent protein published in 2016, derived from synthetic construct. It is reported to be a rapidly-maturing monomer with moderate acid sensitivity.
    930..1170    +  terminator     λ tL3 terminator: transcription terminator tL3 from phage λ
   1205..1431    +  protein_bind   HK022 attP: attP; attachment site of phage HK022 HK022 integrase
   1465..1853    -  rep_origin     R6K γ ori: γ replication origin from E. coli plasmid R6K; requires the R6K initiator protein pi for replication
   2063..3265    -  CDS            tetA: TCR2_ECOLX - Experimental evidence at protein level: Swiss-Prot protein existence level 1. Resistance to tetracycline by an active tetracycline efflux. This is an energy-dependent process that decreases the accumulation of the antibiotic in whole cells. This protein functions as a metal- tetracycline/H(+) antiporter. From Escherichia coli.
   3273..3328    -  promoter       tetR/tetA promoters: tetR; overlapping promoters for bacterial tetR and tetA
   3347..3967    +  CDS            tetR: TETR2_ECOLX - Experimental evidence at protein level: Swiss-Prot protein existence level 1. TetR is the repressor of the tetracycline resistance element; its N-terminal region forms a helix-turn-helix structure and binds DNA. Binding of tetracycline to TetR reduces the repressor affinity for the tetracycline resistance gene (tetA) promoter operator sites. From Escherichia coli.
   4152..4229    +  promoter       lacI promoter: lacI
   4230..5312    +  CDS            lacI: lac repressor; lacI; The lac repressor binds to the lac operator to inhibit transcription in E. coli. This inhibition can be relieved by adding lactose or isopropyl-β-D-thiogalactopyranoside (IPTG).
   5325..5346    +  protein_bind   CAP binding site: CAP binding activates transcription in the presence of cAMP. E. coli catabolite activator protein
   5361..5391    +  promoter       lac promoter: promoter for the E. coli lac operon
   5399..5415    +  protein_bind   lac operator: The lac repressor binds to the lac operator to inhibit transcription in E. coli. This inhibition can be relieved by adding lactose or isopropyl-β-D-thiogalactopyranoside (IPTG). lac repressor encoded by lacI
>Addgene plasmid #134455 | pHCL151 | addgene full sequence | sequence record 270547 | Addgene NGS Result
TAATACGACTCACTATAGGGGAATTGTGAGCGGATAACAATTCCCCTCTAGAAATAATTTTGTTTAACTT
TAAGAAGGAGATATACATATGAAAAAGATTTGGCTGGCGCTGGCTGGTTTAGTTTTAGCGTTTAGCGCAT
CGGCGGCGCAGTATGAAGGATCTATGGTTTCTAAAGGTGAAGCAGTTATCAAGGAGTTCATGCGCTTTAA
GGTTCACATGGAAGGGAGCGTTAACGGACACGAGTTCGAGATCGAAGGGGAGGGGGAAGGCCGCCCTTAT
GAGGGTACTCAAACTGCCAAGCTGAAGGTCACAAAGGGGGGTCCCTTGCCGTTTTCTTGGGACATTCTGT
CACCTCAGTTCATGTACGGGTCCCGCGCGTTTATTAAGCATCCGGCTGACATCCCAGATTACTATAAGCA
GTCATTCCCGGAAGGGTTCAAATGGGAACGCGTGATGAACTTCGAAGATGGGGGAGCCGTCACTGTTACC
CAGGACACTAGCCTGGAGGATGGCACGTTGATTTATAAGGTCAAGCTGCGTGGAACAAATTTTCCCCCAG
ATGGGCCAGTTATGCAGAAGAAAACAATGGGGTGGGAAGCGAGTACGGAGCGCTTATACCCCGAAGATGG
CGTCCTGAAAGGGGACATCAAAATGGCCCTGCGCCTGAAGGACGGGGGACGTTATTTAGCGGACTTCAAG
ACAACCTATAAAGCTAAGAAACCCGTGCAAATGCCCGGTGCTTACAACGTGGACCGCAAGCTGGATATCA
CAAGCCATAATGAAGATTACACCGTGGTAGAGCAGTACGAGCGCAGTGAGGGCCGCCACTCAACCGGAGG
TATGGATGAACTGTATAAGTCTGGCGGTGGTTCTCCGGCTGGTCTGGGCGGTGGATCCGGTATCTCATCC
CTCGAGTAAGCTTATCGATCTCACGATAATATCCGGGTAGGCGCAATCACTTTCGTCTCTACTCCGTTAC
AAAGCGAGGCTGGGTATTTCCCGGCCTTTCTGTTATCCGAAATCCACTGAAAGCACAGCGGCTGGCTGAG
GAGATAAATAATAAACGAGGGGCTGTATGCACAAAGCATCTTCTGTTGAGTTAAGAACGAGTATCGAGAT
GGCACATAGCCTTGCTCAAATTGGAATCAGGTTTGTGCCAATACCAGTAGAAACAGACGAAGAAGCTAGC
TAATGCTCTGTCTCAGGTCACTAATACTATCTAAGTAGTTGATTCATAGTGACTGGATATGTTGCGTTTT
GTCGCATTATGTAGTCTATCATTTAACCACAGATTAGTGTAATGCGATGATTTTTAAGTGATTAATGTTA
TTTTGTCATCCTTTAGGTGAATAAGTTGTATATTTAAAATCTCTTTAATTATCAGTAAATTAATGTAAGT
AGGTCATTATTAGTCAAAATAAAATCATTTGTCGATTTCAATTTTGTCCCATGGCTAATTCCCATGTCAG
CCGTTAAGTGTTCCTGTGTCACTCAAAATTGCTTTGAGAGGCTCTAAGGGCTTCTCAGTGCGTTACATCC
CTGGCTTGTTGTCCACAACCGTTAAACCTTAAAACCTTTAAAAGCCTTATATATTCTTTTTTTTCTTATA
AAACTTAAAACCTTAGAGGCTATTTAAGTTGCTGATTTATATTAATTTTATTGTTCAAACATGAGAGCTT
AGTACGTGAAACATGAGAGCTTAGTACGTTAGCCATGAGAGCTTAGTACGTTAGCCATGAGGGTTTAGTT
CGTTAAACATGAGAGCTTAGTACGTTAAACATGAGAGCTTAGTACGTGAAACATGAGAGCTTAGTACGTA
CTATCAACAGGTTGAACTGCTGATCTTCAGATCCTCTACGCCGGACGCATCGTGGCCGGATCTTGCGGCC
GCAGGCCAATTTATTGCTATTTACCGCGGCTTTTTATTGAGCTTGAAAGATAAATAAAATAGATAGGTTT
TATTTGAAGCTAAATCTTCTTTATCGTAAAAAATGCCCTCTTGGGTTATCAAGAGGGTCATTATATTTCG
CGGAATAACATCATTTGGTGACGAAATAACTAAGCACTTGTCTCCTGTTTACTCCCCTGAGCTTGAGGGG
TTAACATGAAGGTCATCGATAGCAGGATAATAATACAGTAAAACGCTAAACCAATAATCCAAATCCAGCC
ATCCCAAATTGGTAGTGAATGATTATAAATAACAGCAAACAGTAATGGGCCAATAACACCGGTTGCATTG
GTAAGGCTCACCAATAATCCCTGTAAAGCACCTTGCTGATGACTCTTTGTTTGGATAGACATCACTCCCT
GTAATGCAGGTAAAGCGATCCCACCACCAGCCAATAAAATTAAAACAGGGAAAACTAACCAACCTTCAGA
TATAAACGCTAAAAAGGCAAATGCACTACTATCTGCAATAAATCCGAGCAGTACTGCCGTTTTTTCGCCC
CATTTAGTGGCTATTCTTCCTGCCACAAAGGCTTGGAATACTGAGTGTAAAAGACCAAGACCCGCTAATG
AAAAGCCAACCATCATGCTATTCCATCCAAAACGATTTTCGGTAAATAGCACCCACACCGTTGCGGGAAT
TTGGCCTATCAATTGCGCTGAAAAATAAATAATCAACAAAATGGGCATCGTTTTAAATAAAGTGATGTAT
ACCGAGTTCGATTGCGTCTCAACCCCTACTTCGGTATCTGTATTATCACGTGTATTTTTGGTTTCACGGA
ACCAAAACATAACCACAAGGAAAGTGACAATATTTAGCAACGCAGCGATAAAAAAGGGACTATGCGGTGA
AATCTCTCCTGCAAAACCACCAATAATAGGCCCCGCTATTAAACCAAGCCCAAAACTTGCCCCTAACCAA
CCGAACCACTTCACGCGTTGAGAAGCTGAGGTGGTATCGGCAATGACCGATGCCGCGACAGCCCCAGTAG
CTCCTGTGATCCCTGAAAGCAAACGGCCTAAATACAGCATCCAAAGCGCACTTGAAAAAGCCAGCAATAA
GTAATCCAGCGATGCGCCTATTAATGACAACAACAGCACTGGGCGCCGACCAAATCGGTCAGACATTTTT
CCAAGCCAAGGAGCAAAGATAACCTGCATTAACGCATAAAGTGCAAGCAATACGCCAAAGTGGTTAGCGA
TATCTTCCGAAGCAATAAATTCACGTAATAACGTTGGCAAGACTGGCATGATAAGGCCAATCCCCATGGC
ATCGAGTAACGTAATTACCAATGCGATCTTTGTCGAACTATTCATTTCACTTTTCTCTATCACTGATAGG
GAGTGGTAAAATAACTCTATCAATGATAGAGTGTCAACAAAAATTAGGAATTAATGATGTCCAGATTAGA
TAAAAGTAAAGTGATTAACAGCGCATTAGAGCTGCTTAATGAGGTCGGAATCGAAGGTTTAACAACCCGT
AAACTCGCCCAGAAGCTAGGTGTAGAGCAGCCTACATTGTATTGGCATGTAAAAAATAAGCGGGCTTTGC
TCGACGCCTTAGCCATTGAGATGTTAGATAGGCACCATACTCACTTTTGCCCTTTAGAAGGGGAAAGCTG
GCAAGATTTTTTACGTAATAACGCTAAAAGTTTTAGATGTGCTTTACTAAGTCATCGCGATGGAGCAAAA
GTACATTTAGGTACACGGCCTACAGAAAAACAGTATGAAACTCTCGAAAATCAATTAGCCTTTTTATGCC
AACAAGGTTTTTCACTAGAGAATGCATTATATGCACTCAGCGCTGTGGGGCATTTTACTTTAGGTTGCGT
ATTGGAAGATCAAGAGCATCAAGTCGCTAAAGAAGAAAGGGAAACACCTACTACTGATAGTATGCCGCCA
TTATTACGACAAGCTATCGAATTATTTGATCACCAAGGTGCAGAGCCAGCCTTCTTATTCGGCCTTGAAT
TGATCATCTGCGGATTAGAAAAACAACTTAAATGTGAAAGTGGGTCTTAAAAGCAGCATAACCTTTTTCC
GTGATGGTAACTTCACGGTAACCAAGATGTCGAGTTAACCACCCTTTAGAGATCTGCACATTTCCCCGAA
AAGTGCCACCTGACGTCTAAGAAACCATTATTATCATGACATTAACCTATAAAAATAGGCGTATCACGAG
GCCCTTTCGTCTTCAAATTCCGACACCATCGAATGGCGCAAAACCTTTCGCGGTATGGCATGATAGCGCC
CGGAAGAGAGTCAATTCAGGGTGGTGAATGTGAAACCAGTAACGTTATACGATGTCGCAGAGTATGCCGG
TGTCTCTTATCAGACCGTTTCCCGCGTGGTGAACCAGGCCAGCCACGTTTCTGCGAAAACGCGGGAAAAA
GTGGAAGCGGCGATGGCGGAGCTGAATTACATTCCCAACCGCGTGGCACAACAACTGGCGGGCAAACAGT
CGTTGCTGATTGGCGTTGCCACCTCCAGTCTGGCCCTGCACGCGCCGTCGCAAATTGTCGCGGCGATTAA
ATCTCGCGCCGATCAACTGGGTGCCAGCGTGGTGGTGTCGATGGTAGAACGAAGCGGCGTCGAAGCCTGT
AAAGCGGCGGTGCACAATCTTCTCGCGCAACGCGTCAGTGGGCTGATCATTAACTATCCGCTGGATGACC
AGGATGCCATTGCTGTGGAAGCTGCCTGCACTAATGTTCCGGCGTTATTTCTTGATGTCTCTGACCAGAC
ACCCATCAACAGTATTATTTTCTCCCATGAAGACGGTACGCGACTGGGCGTGGAGCATCTGGTCGCATTG
GGTCACCAGCAAATCGCGCTGTTAGCGGGCCCATTAAGTTCTGTCTCGGCGCGTCTGCGTCTGGCTGGCT
GGCATAAATATCTCACTCGCAATCAAATTCAGCCGATAGCGGAACGGGAAGGCGACTGGAGTGCCATGTC
CGGTTTTCAACAAACCATGCAAATGCTGAATGAGGGCATCGTTCCCACTGCGATGCTGGTTGCCAACGAT
CAGATGGCGCTGGGCGCAATGCGCGCCATTACCGAGTCCGGGCTGCGCGTTGGTGCGGATATCTCGGTAG
TGGGATACGACGATACCGAAGACAGCTCATGTTATATCCCGCCGTTAACCACCATCAAACAGGATTTTCG
CCTGCTGGGGCAAACCAGCGTGGACCGCTTGCTGCAACTCTCTCAGGGCCAGGCGGTGAAGGGCAATCAG
CTGTTGCCCGTCTCACTGGTGAAAAGAAAAACCACCCTGGCGCCCAATACGCAAACCGCCTCTCCCCGCG
CGTTGGCCGATTCATTAATGCAGCTGGCACGACAGGTTTCCCGACTGGAAAGCGGGCAGTGAGCGCAACG
CAATTAATGTGAGTTAGCTCACTCATTAGGCACCCCAGGCTTTACACTTTATGCTTCCGGCTCGTATGTT
GTGTGGAATTGTGAGCGGATAACAATTTCACACAGGAAACAGCTATGACCATGATTACGAATTCCCGGGG
ATCTCGATCCCGCGAAAT
